>Addgene plasmid #87061 | pcDNA 3.1(-) TRIM12A | addgene full sequence | sequence record 173208 | Addgene NGS Result
CTCTTGATCAGATCCGAAAATGGATATACAAGCTCCCGGGAGCTTTTTGCAAAAGCCTAGGCCTCCAAAA
AAGCCTCCTCACTACTTCTGGAATAGCTCAGAGGCAGAGGCGGCCTCGGCCTCTGCATAAATAAAAAAAA
TTAGTCAGCCATGGGGCGGAGAATGGGCGGAACTGGGCGGAGTTAGGGGCGGGATGGGCGGAGTTAGGGG
CGGGACTATGGTTGCTGACTAATTGAGATGCATGCTTTGCATACTTCTGCCTGCTGGGGAGCCTGGGGAC
TTTCCACACCTGGTTGCTGACTAATTGAGATGCATGCTTTGCATACTTCTGCCTGCTGGGGAGCCTGGGG
ACTTTCCACACCCTAACTGACACACATTCCACAGAATTAATTCGCGTTAAATTTTTGTTAAATCAGCTCA
TTTTTTAACCAATAGGCCGAAATCGGCAAAATCCCTTATAAATCAAAAGAATAGACCGAGATAGGGT
[37 nt withheld, positions 488-524]
AAAGAACGTGGACTCCAACGTCAAAGG
[49 nt withheld, positions 552-600]
T
[91 nt withheld, positions 602-692]
G
[124 nt withheld, positions 694-817]
GGGGATACCCCCTAGAGCCCCAGCTGGTTCTTTCCGCCTCAGAAGCCATAGAGCCCACCGCATCCCCAGC
ATGCCTGCTATTGTCTTCCCAATCCTCCCCCTTGCTGTCCTGCCCCACCCCACCCCCCAGAATAGAATGA
CACCTACTCAGACAATGCGATGCAATTTCCTCATTTTATTAGGAAAGGACAGTGGGAGTGGCACCTTCCA
GGGTCAAGGAAGGCACGGGGGAGGGGCAAACAACAGATGGCTGGCAACTAGAAGGCACAGTCGAGGCTGA
TCAGCGGTTTAAACTTAAGCTTGGTACCGAGCTCGGATCCACTAGTCCAGTGTGGTGGAATTCTGCAGAT
ATCCAGCACAGTGGCGGCCGCCTAGTAGCGATGAGCCTCTGTGACCTCTTGCAGCACTTGCAGCATGCCT
TGCAGGTCAGGGGCTCGGAACTTTCTTTGTTCCCTGGCGATGGCTTTGGGCTTCTTCATCGAAAAAGTAT
GACTCCGTTCTATGATGTTCTCCACACCCTGCAGTATTTCTATGTCTGAGCACTGTAACTGATGTTCCAC
ATCTGAGATGAAGTCTTCTAGCAACTTGCTCTGCTGAGCATGCTCACTTTCAGACTCTGCCAGGTTGTTG
AGAATGTCTTCCTTCTCTTGCCTCAGCTTCTGCAATTCCTTCTTCTCCTCAGAGTCCATGATATCCCTCA
TTCGTTTAAACTCTGACCGAACATTCTGCACATCTTTCTGTATTTGATTCTCCCAGTAAGTTCTATCCTT
CTGAAGGTCATCTTTCCAGTTTTCAAATTTTTTCTTATCTGCCATCAGCCTTTGCAGAACTACCTGCAGC
TGCTCCTTGTACTCCTGGGCCACCTCTTCAATGAGAGCTGTTTTGTGACCACGGTGCTCCTGAGATCGCT
CACAAAGCCAGCAGATGGCCATCATGTCCTTCCTACAGAAGAGCTGGAGTTTCTTTCCATGTCTTGCACA
GTTAAACACTTTCTGCTCCTCTTCTGGGCTGGGCTTGAACATTTTGAGCCTCTCTACTATGTTGGCCACA
TTTCGATTAGGCCTCAGATTGCTAAACTGGTAACTAATTCGGCACACAGGGCAAATGAACACTTTCTTAT
CGCATTTGATGGATTCAAAGTACAACGTGATGCAGCCTTGGCAGAAGGTGTGACCACAATCTGCACTCAC
AGGTTTCACCATCAGGTTCAGACAGACAGGACAGGTCACCTCCTCCTTTAAATTCTTCATGAATTGTGAA
GCCATGGTGGCGCTAGCCAGCTTGGGTCTCCCTATAGTGAGTCGTATTAATTTCGATAAGCCAGTAAGCA
GTGGGTTCTCTAGTTAGCCAGAGAGCTCTGCTTATATAGACCTCCCACCGTACACGCCTACCGCCCATTT
GCGTCAATGGGGCGGAGTTGTTACGACATTTTGGAAAGTCCCGTTGATTTTGGTGCCAAAACAAACTCCC
ATTGACGTCAATGGGGTGGAGACTTGGAAATCCCCGTGAGTCAAACCGCTATCCACGCCCATTGATGTAC
TGCCAAAACCGCATCACCATGGTAATAGCGATGACTAATACGTAGATGTACTGCCAAGTAGGAAAGTCCC
ATAAGGTCATGTACTGGGCATAATGCCAGGCGGGCCATTTACCGTCATTGACGTCAATAGGGGGCGTACT
TGGCATATGATACACTTGATGTACTGCCAAGTGGGCAGTTTACCGTAAATACTCCACCCATTGACGTCAA
TGGAAAGTCCCTATTGGCGTTACTATGGGAACATACGTCATTATTGACGTCAATGGGCGGGGGTCGTTGG
GCGGTCAGCCAGGCGGGCCATTTACCGTAAGTTATGTAACGCGGAACTCCATATATGGGCTATGAACTAA
TGACCCCGTAATTGATTACTATTAATAACTAGTCAATAATCAATGTCAACGCGTATATCTGGCCCGTACA
TCGCGAAGCAGCGCAAAACGCCTAACCCTAAGCAGATTCTTCATGCAATTGTCGGTCAAGCCTTGCCTTG
TTGTAGCTTAAATTTTGCTCGCGCACTACTCAGCGACCTCCAACACACAAGCAGGGAGCAGATACTGGCT
TAACTATGCGGCATCAGAGCAGATTGTACTGAGAGTGCACCATAGGGGATCGGGAGATCTCCCGATCCGT
CGACGTCAGGTGGCACTTTTCGGGGAAATGTGCGCGGAACCCCTATTTGTTTATTTTTCTAAATACATTC
AAATATGTATCCGCTCATGAGACAATAACCCTGATAAATGCTTCAATAATATTGAAAAAGGAAGAGTATG
AGTATTCAACATTTCCGTGTCGCCCTTATTCCCTTTTTTGCGGCATTTTGCCTTCCTGTTTTTGCTCACC
CAGAAACGCTGGTGAAAGTAAAAGATGCTGAAGATCAGTTGGGTGCACGAGTGGGTTACATCGAACTGGA
TCTCAACAGCGGTAAGATCCTTGAGAGTTTTCGCCCCGAAGAACGTTTTCCAATGATGAGCACTTTTAAA
GTTCTGCTATGTGGCGCGGTATTATCCCGTATTGACGCCGGGCAAGAGCAACTCGGTCGCCGCATACACT
ATTCTCAGAATGACTTGGTTGAGTACTCACCAGTCACAGAAAAGCATCTTACGGATGGCATGACAGTAAG
AGAATTATGCAGTGCTGCCATAACCATGAGTGATAACACTGCGGCCAACTTACTTCTGACAACGATCGGA
GGACCGAAGGAGCTAACCGCTTTTTTGCACAACATGGGGGATCATGTAACTCGCCTTGATCGTTGGGAAC
CGGAGCTGAATGAAGCCATACCAAACGACGAGCGTGACACCACGATGCCTGTAGCAATGGCAACAACGTT
GCGCAAACTATTAACTGGCGAACTACTTACTCTAGCTTCCCGGCAACAATTAATAGACTGGATGGAGGCG
GATAAAGTTGCAGGACCACTTCTGCGCTCGGCCCTTCCGGCTGGCTGGTTTATTGCTGATAAATCTGGAG
CCGGTGAGCGTGGGTCTCGCGGTATCATTGCAGCACTGGGGCCAGATGGTAAGCCCTCCCGTATCGTAGT
TATCTACACGACGGGGAGTCAGGCAACTATGGATGAACGAAATAGACAGATCGCTGAGATAGGTGCCTCA
CTGATTAAGCATTGGTAACTGTCAGACCAAGTTTACTCATATATACTTTAGATTGATTTAAAACTTCATT
TTTAATTTAAAAGGATCTAGGTGAAGATCCTTTTTGATAATCTCATGACCAAAATCCCTTAACGTGAGTT
TTCGTTCCACTGAGCGTCAGACCCCGTAGAAAAGATCAAAGGATCTTCTTGAGATCCTTTTTTTCTGCGC
GTAATCTGCTGCTTGCAAACAAAAAAACCACCGCTACCAGCGGTGGTTTGTTTGCCGGATCAAGAGCTAC
CAACTCTTTTTCCGAAGGTAACTGGCTTCAGCAGAGCGCAGATACCAAATACTGTTCTTCTAGTGTAGCC
GTAGTTAGGCCACCACTTCAAGAACTCTGTAGCACCGCCTACATACCTCGCTCTGCTAATCCTGTTACCA
GTGGCTGCTGCCAGTGGCGATAAGTCGTGTCTTACCGGGTTGGACTCAAGACGATAGTTACCGGATAAGG
CGCAGCGGTCGGGCTGAACGGGGGGTTCGTGCACACAGCCCAGCTTGGAGCGAACGACCTACACCGAACT
GAGATACCTACAGCGTGAGCTATGAGAAAGCGCCACGCTTCCCGAAGGGAGAAAGGCGGACAGGTATCCG
GTAAGCGGCAGGGTCGGAACAGGAGAGCGCACGAGGGAGCTTCCAGGGGGAAACGCCTGGTATCTTTATA
GTCCTGTCGGGTTTCGCCACCTCTGACTTGAGCGTCGATTTTTGTGATGCTCGTCAGGGGGGCGGAGCCT
ATGGAAAAACGCCAGCAACGCGGCCTTTTTACGGTTCCTGGCCTTTTGCTGGCCTTTTGCTCACATGTTC
TTTCCTGCGTTATCCCCTGATTCTGTGGATAACCGTATTACCGCCTTTGAGTGAGCTGATACCGCTCGCC
GCAGCCGAACGACCGAGCGCAGCGAGTCAGTGAGCGAGGAAGCGGAAGAGCGCCCAATACGCAAACCGCC
TCTCCCCGCGCGTTGGCCGATTCATTAATGCAGCTGGCACGACAGGTTTCCCGACTGGAAAGCGGGCAGT
GAGCGCAACGCAATTAATGTGAGTTAGCTCACTCATTAGGCACCCCAGGCTTTACACTTTATGCTTCCGG
CTCGTATGTTGTGTGGAATTGTGAGCGGATAACAATTTCACACAGGAAACAGCTATGACCATGATTACGC
CAAGCTCTAGCTAGAGGTCGACGGTATACAGACATGATAAGATACATTGATGAGTTTGGACAAACCACAA
CTAGAATGCAGTGAAAAAAATGCTTTATTTGTGAAATTTGTGATGCTATTGCTTTATTTGTAACCATTAT
AAGCTGCAATAAACAAGTTGGGGTGGGCGAAGAACTCCAGCATGAGATCCCCGCGCTGGAGGATCATCCA
GCCGGCGTCCCGGAAAACGATTCCGAAGCCCAACCTTTCATAGAAGGCGGCGGTGGAATCGAAATCTCGT
GATGGCAGGTTGGGCGTCGCTTGGTCGGTCATTTCGAACCCCAGAGTCCCGCTCAGAAGAACTCGTCAAG
AAGGCGATAGAAGGCGATGCGCTGCGAATCGGGAGCGGCGATACCGTAAAGCACGAGGAAGCGGTCAGCC
CATTCGCCGCCAAGCTCTTCAGCAATATCACGGGTAGCCAACGCTATGTCCTGATAGCGGTCCGCCACAC
CCAGCCGGCCACAGTCGATGAATCCAGAAAAGCGGCCATTTTCCACCATGATATTCGGCAAGCAGGCATC
GCCATGGGTCACGACGAGATCCTCGCCGTCGGGCATGCGCGCCTTGAGCCTGGCGAACAGTTCGGCTGGC
GCGAGCCCCTGATGCTCTTCGTCCAGATCATCCTGATCGACAAGACCGGCTTCCATCCGAGTACGTGCTC
GCTCGATGCGATGTTTCGCTTGGTGGTCGAATGGGCAGGTAGCCGGATCAAGCGTATGCAGCCGCCGCAT
TGCATCAGCCATGATGGATACTTTCTCGGCAGGAGCAAGGTGAGATGACAGGAGATCCTGCCCCGGCACT
TCGCCCAATAGCAGCCAGTCCCTTCCCGCTTCAGTGACAACGTCGAGCACAGCTGCGCAAGGAACGCCCG
TCGTGGCCAGCCACGATAGCCGCGCTGCCTCGTCCTGCAGTTCATTCAGGGCACCGGACAGGTCGGTCTT
GACAAAAAGAACCGGGCGCCCCTGCGCTGACAGCCGGAACACGGCGGCATCAGAGCAGCCGATTGTCTGT
TGTGCCCAGTCATAGCCGAATAGCCTCTCCACCCAAGCGGCCGGAGAACCTGCGTGCAATCCATCTTGTT
CAATCATGCGAAACGATCCTCATCCTGT
Features (pLannotate 1.2.2; 20 found; start..end, strand, type, name):
     46..375     -  promoter       SV40 promoter: SV40 enhancer and early promoter
    389..817     -  rep_origin     f1 ori (sequence partly withheld): f1 bacteriophage origin of replication; arrow indicates direction of (+) strand synthesis
    838..859     -  promoter       SV40 promoter (fragment): SV40 enhancer and early promoter
    863..1087    -  polyA_signal   bGH poly(A) signal: bovine growth hormone polyadenylation signal
   1336..2082    -  CDS            Trim12a (fragment): TR12A_MOUSE - Also known as Trim12. Experimental evidence at transcript level: Swiss-Prot protein existence level 2. From Mus musculus (Mouse).
   2108..2126    -  promoter       T7 promoter: promoter for bacteriophage T7 RNA polymerase
   2142..2175    -  LTR            5' LTR (truncated) (fragment): truncated 5' long terminal repeat (LTR) from HIV-1
   2171..2374    -  promoter       CMV promoter: human cytomegalovirus (CMV) immediate early promoter
   2375..2754    -  enhancer       CMV enhancer: human cytomegalovirus immediate early enhancer
   2909..2961    +  misc_feature   bom (fragment): basis of mobility region from pBR322
   3020..3124    +  promoter       AmpR promoter: bla
   3125..3985    +  CDS            AmpR: β-lactamase; bla; confers resistance to ampicillin, carbenicillin, and related antibiotics
   4156..4744    +  rep_origin     ori: high-copy-number ColE1/pMB1/pBR322/pUC origin of replication
   4927..5019    +  CDS            lacI (fragment): lac repressor; lacI; The lac repressor binds to the lac operator to inhibit transcription in E. coli. This inhibition can be relieved by adding lactose or isopropyl-β-D-thiogalactopyranoside (IPTG).
   5032..5053    +  protein_bind   CAP binding site: CAP binding activates transcription in the presence of cAMP. E. coli catabolite activator protein
   5068..5098    +  promoter       lac promoter: promoter for the E. coli lac operon
   5106..5122    +  protein_bind   lac operator: The lac repressor binds to the lac operator to inhibit transcription in E. coli. This inhibition can be relieved by adding lactose or isopropyl-β-D-thiogalactopyranoside (IPTG). lac repressor encoded by lacI
   5195..5316    -  polyA_signal   SV40 poly(A) signal: SV40 polyadenylation signal
   5311..5469    -  CDS            ble (fragment): BLE_KLEPN - Experimental evidence at protein level: Swiss-Prot protein existence level 1. Binding protein with a strong affinity to the bleomycin family of antibiotics. Binds to CL990; an antimitotic-antibiotic compound. From Klebsiella pneumoniae.
   5493..6284    -  CDS            neo: KKA2_KLEPN - Also known as kan, nptII. Experimental evidence at protein level: Swiss-Prot protein existence level 1. Resistance to kanamycin, neomycin, paromomycin, ribostamycin, butirosin and gentamicin B. From Klebsiella pneumoniae.
