[The description below was written by a language model from this plasmid's Addgene catalogue record and pLannotate feature annotations shown in this document.]
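Description:
pcDNA 3.1(-) TRIM12A is a mammalian expression plasmid built on the pcDNA3.1(-) backbone and carrying the mouse Trim12a coding sequence, one of the murine homologues of human TRIM5. In the sequenced record of about 6.3 kb, the insert sits between the human cytomegalovirus immediate-early enhancer/promoter and the bovine growth hormone polyadenylation signal, giving strong constitutive transcription in transfected mammalian cells. A T7 promoter lies between the CMV promoter and the insert and can serve for in vitro transcription or as a sequencing primer site. The annotation software matched only part of the insert region to the Trim12a reference protein, labelling it a fragment. The table annotates no epitope tag or reporter, so the record gives no indication that the protein is tagged. A very short hit to a truncated HIV-1 LTR overlapping the end of the CMV promoter is probably an annotation artefact and not a functional viral element.

The plasmid is propagated in E. coli through a high-copy ColE1/pUC-type origin and selected with ampicillin via the β-lactamase gene. An f1 origin is also present, allowing production of single-stranded DNA. For mammalian selection, an SV40 enhancer/early promoter drives the neomycin phosphotransferase gene, terminated by an SV40 poly(A) signal, which permits G418 selection of stable transfectants. Small lacI, lac promoter/operator, bom and ble fragments are backbone remnants with no stated role.

According to the associated publication, the construct belongs to work comparing TRIM5-family proteins for retroviral restriction activity and their ability to induce innate immune signalling. It suits transient or stable expression of mouse TRIM12A in such assays.
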