Addgene plasmid #87061: pcDNA 3.1(-) TRIM12A
Purpose: Murine homologues of human Trim5
Depositing lab: Jeremy Luban. Depositing organization: University of Massachusetts, Worcester. Publication: TRIM5 Retroviral Restriction Activity Correlates with the Ability To Induce Innate Immune Signaling. Lascano J, Uchil PD, Mothes W, Luban J. J Virol. 2015 Oct 14;90(1):308-16. doi: 10.1128/JVI.02496-15. PubMed 26468522.
Backbone
  Vector backbone: pcDNA3.1(-)
  Backbone size w/o insert (bp): 5427
  Vector type: Mammalian Expression
Growth in bacteria
  Bacterial resistance: Ampicillin, 100 μg/mL
  Growth temperature: 37°C
  Growth strain: DH5alpha
  Copy number: High Copy
Gene/Insert
  Gene/Insert name: TRIM12A
  Species: M. musculus (mouse)
  GenBank ID: NM_023835.2
  Entrez Gene: Trim12a (a.k.a. 2310043C01Rik, Trim12)
Terms and licenses: Academic/Nonprofit Terms; Industry Terms: Not Available to Industry
How to cite: pcDNA 3.1(-) TRIM12A was a gift from Jeremy Luban (Addgene plasmid # 87061 ; http://n2t.net/addgene:87061 ; RRID:Addgene_87061)
