>Addgene plasmid #87061 | pcDNA 3.1(-) TRIM12A | depositor partial sequence | sequence record 169871 | pcDNA3.1(-)
GACGGATCGGGAGATCTCCCGATCCCCTATGGTGCACTCTCAGTACAATCTGCTCTGATGCCGCATAGTT
AAGCCAGTATCTGCTCCCTGCTTGTGTGTTGGAGGTCGCTGAGTAGTGCGCGAGCAAAATTTAAGCTACA
ACAAGGCAAGGCTTGACCGACAATTGCATGAAGAATCTGCTTAGGGTTAGGCGTTTTGCGCTGCTTCGCG
ATGTACGGGCCAGATATACGCGTTGACATTGATTATTGACTAGTTATTAATAGTAATCAATTACGGGGTC
ATTAGTTCATAGCCCATATATGGAGTTCCGCGTTACATAACTTACGGTAAATGGCCCGCCTGGCTGACCG
CCCAACGACCCCCGCCCATTGACGTCAATAATGACGTATGTTCCCATAGTAACGCCAATAGGGACTTTCC
ATTGACGTCAATGGGTGGAGTATTTACGGTAAACTGCCCACTTGGCAGTACATCAAGTGTATCATATGCC
AAGTACGCCCCCTATTGACGTCAATGACGGTAAATGGCCCGCCTGGCATTATGCCCAGTACATGACCTTA
TGGGACTTTCCTACTTGGCAGTACATCTACGTATTAGTCATCGCTATTACCATGGTGATGCGGTTTTGGC
AGTACATCAATGGGCGTGGATAGCGGTTTGACTCACGGGGATTTCCAAGTCTCCACCCCATTGACGTCAA
TGGGAGTTTGTTTTGGCACCAAAATCAACGGGACTTTCCAAAATGTCGTAACAACTCCGCCCCATTGACG
CAAATGGGCGGTAGGCGTGTACGGTGGGAGGTCTATATAAGCAGAGCTCTCTGGCTAACTAGAGAACCCA
CTGCTTACTGGCTTATCGAAATTAATACGACTCACTATAGGGAGACCCAAGCTGGCTAGCGTTTAAACGG
GCCCTCTAGACTCGAGCGGCCGCCACTGTGCTGGATATCTGCAGAATTCCACCACACTGGACTAGTGGAT
CCGAGCTCGGTACCAAGCTTAAGTTTAAACCGCTGATCAGCCTCGACTGTGCCTTCTAGTTGCCAGCCAT
CTGTTGTTTGCCCCTCCCCCGTGCCTTCCTTGACCCTGGAAGGTGCCACTCCCACTGTCCTTTCCTAATA
AAATGAGGAAATTGCATCGCATTGTCTGAGTAGGTGTCATTCTATTCTGGGGGGTGGGGTGGGGCAGGAC
AGCAAGGGGGAGGATTGGGAAGACAATAGCAGGCATGCTGGGGATGCGGTGGGCTCTATGGCTTCTGAGG
CGGAAAGAACCAGCTGGGGCTCTAGGGGGTATCCCC
[124 nt withheld, positions 1297-1420]
C
[91 nt withheld, positions 1422-1512]
A
[49 nt withheld, positions 1514-1562]
CCTTTGACGTTGGAGTCCACGTTCTTT
[37 nt withheld, positions 1590-1626]
ACCCTATCTCGGTCTATTCTTTTGATTTATAAGGGATTTTGCCGATTTCGGCCTATTGGTTAAAAAATGA
GCTGATTTAACAAAAATTTAACGCGAATTAATTCTGTGGAATGTGTGTCAGTTAGGGTGTGGAAAGTCCC
CAGGCTCCCCAGCAGGCAGAAGTATGCAAAGCATGCATCTCAATTAGTCAGCAACCAGGTGTGGAAAGTC
CCCAGGCTCCCCAGCAGGCAGAAGTATGCAAAGCATGCATCTCAATTAGTCAGCAACCATAGTCCCGCCC
CTAACTCCGCCCATCCCGCCCCTAACTCCGCCCAGTTCCGCCCATTCTCCGCCCCATGGCTGACTAATTT
TTTTTATTTATGCAGAGGCCGAGGCCGCCTCTGCCTCTGAGCTATTCCAGAAGTAGTGAGGAGGCTTTTT
TGGAGGCCTAGGCTTTTGCAAAAAGCTCCCGGGAGCTTGTATATCCATTTTCGGATCTGATCAAGAGACA
GGATGAGGATCGTTTCGCATGATTGAACAAGATGGATTGCACGCAGGTTCTCCGGCCGCTTGGGTGGAGA
GGCTATTCGGCTATGACTGGGCACAACAGACAATCGGCTGCTCTGATGCCGCCGTGTTCCGGCTGTCAGC
GCAGGGGCGCCCGGTTCTTTTTGTCAAGACCGACCTGTCCGGTGCCCTGAATGAACTGCAGGACGAGGCA
GCGCGGCTATCGTGGCTGGCCACGACGGGCGTTCCTTGCGCAGCTGTGCTCGACGTTGTCACTGAAGCGG
GAAGGGACTGGCTGCTATTGGGCGAAGTGCCGGGGCAGGATCTCCTGTCATCTCACCTTGCTCCTGCCGA
GAAAGTATCCATCATGGCTGATGCAATGCGGCGGCTGCATACGCTTGATCCGGCTACCTGCCCATTCGAC
CACCAAGCGAAACATCGCATCGAGCGAGCACGTACTCGGATGGAAGCCGGTCTTGTCGATCAGGATGATC
TGGACGAAGAGCATCAGGGGCTCGCGCCAGCCGAACTGTTCGCCAGGCTCAAGGCGCGCATGCCCGACGG
CGAGGATCTCGTCGTGACCCATGGCGATGCCTGCTTGCCGAATATCATGGTGGAAAATGGCCGCTTTTCT
GGATTCATCGACTGTGGCCGGCTGGGTGTGGCGGACCGCTATCAGGACATAGCGTTGGCTACCCGTGATA
TTGCTGAAGAGCTTGGCGGCGAATGGGCTGACCGCTTCCTCGTGCTTTACGGTATCGCCGCTCCCGATTC
GCAGCGCATCGCCTTCTATCGCCTTCTTGACGAGTTCTTCTGAGCGGGACTCTGGGGTTCGAAATGACCG
ACCAAGCGACGCCCAACCTGCCATCACGAGATTTCGATTCCACCGCCGCCTTCTATGAAAGGTTGGGCTT
CGGAATCGTTTTCCGGGACGCCGGCTGGATGATCCTCCAGCGCGGGGATCTCATGCTGGAGTTCTTCGCC
CACCCCAACTTGTTTATTGCAGCTTATAATGGTTACAAATAAAGCAATAGCATCACAAATTTCACAAATA
AAGCATTTTTTTCACTGCATTCTAGTTGTGGTTTGTCCAAACTCATCAATGTATCTTATCATGTCTGTAT
ACCGTCGACCTCTAGCTAGAGCTTGGCGTAATCATGGTCATAGCTGTTTCCTGTGTGAAATTGTTATCCG
CTCACAATTCCACACAACATACGAGCCGGAAGCATAAAGTGTAAAGCCTGGGGTGCCTAATGAGTGAGCT
AACTCACATTAATTGCGTTGCGCTCACTGCCCGCTTTCCAGTCGGGAAACCTGTCGTGCCAGCTGCATTA
ATGAATCGGCCAACGCGCGGGGAGAGGCGGTTTGCGTATTGGGCGCTCTTCCGCTTCCTCGCTCACTGAC
TCGCTGCGCTCGGTCGTTCGGCTGCGGCGAGCGGTATCAGCTCACTCAAAGGCGGTAATACGGTTATCCA
CAGAATCAGGGGATAACGCAGGAAAGAACATGTGAGCAAAAGGCCAGCAAAAGGCCAGGAACCGTAAAAA
GGCCGCGTTGCTGGCGTTTTTCCATAGGCTCCGCCCCCCTGACGAGCATCACAAAAATCGACGCTCAAGT
CAGAGGTGGCGAAACCCGACAGGACTATAAAGATACCAGGCGTTTCCCCCTGGAAGCTCCCTCGTGCGCT
CTCCTGTTCCGACCCTGCCGCTTACCGGATACCTGTCCGCCTTTCTCCCTTCGGGAAGCGTGGCGCTTTC
TCATAGCTCACGCTGTAGGTATCTCAGTTCGGTGTAGGTCGTTCGCTCCAAGCTGGGCTGTGTGCACGAA
CCCCCCGTTCAGCCCGACCGCTGCGCCTTATCCGGTAACTATCGTCTTGAGTCCAACCCGGTAAGACACG
ACTTATCGCCACTGGCAGCAGCCACTGGTAACAGGATTAGCAGAGCGAGGTATGTAGGCGGTGCTACAGA
GTTCTTGAAGTGGTGGCCTAACTACGGCTACACTAGAAGAACAGTATTTGGTATCTGCGCTCTGCTGAAG
CCAGTTACCTTCGGAAAAAGAGTTGGTAGCTCTTGATCCGGCAAACAAACCACCGCTGGTAGCGGTTTTT
TTGTTTGCAAGCAGCAGATTACGCGCAGAAAAAAAGGATCTCAAGAAGATCCTTTGATCTTTTCTACGGG
GTCTGACGCTCAGTGGAACGAAAACTCACGTTAAGGGATTTTGGTCATGAGATTATCAAAAAGGATCTTC
ACCTAGATCCTTTTAAATTAAAAATGAAGTTTTAAATCAATCTAAAGTATATATGAGTAAACTTGGTCTG
ACAGTTACCAATGCTTAATCAGTGAGGCACCTATCTCAGCGATCTGTCTATTTCGTTCATCCATAGTTGC
CTGACTCCCCGTCGTGTAGATAACTACGATACGGGAGGGCTTACCATCTGGCCCCAGTGCTGCAATGATA
CCGCGAGACCCACGCTCACCGGCTCCAGATTTATCAGCAATAAACCAGCCAGCCGGAAGGGCCGAGCGCA
GAAGTGGTCCTGCAACTTTATCCGCCTCCATCCAGTCTATTAATTGTTGCCGGGAAGCTAGAGTAAGTAG
TTCGCCAGTTAATAGTTTGCGCAACGTTGTTGCCATTGCTACAGGCATCGTGGTGTCACGCTCGTCGTTT
GGTATGGCTTCATTCAGCTCCGGTTCCCAACGATCAAGGCGAGTTACATGATCCCCCATGTTGTGCAAAA
AAGCGGTTAGCTCCTTCGGTCCTCCGATCGTTGTCAGAAGTAAGTTGGCCGCAGTGTTATCACTCATGGT
TATGGCAGCACTGCATAATTCTCTTACTGTCATGCCATCCGTAAGATGCTTTTCTGTGACTGGTGAGTAC
TCAACCAAGTCATTCTGAGAATAGTGTATGCGGCGACCGAGTTGCTCTTGCCCGGCGTCAATACGGGATA
ATACCGCGCCACATAGCAGAACTTTAAAAGTGCTCATCATTGGAAAACGTTCTTCGGGGCGAAAACTCTC
AAGGATCTTACCGCTGTTGAGATCCAGTTCGATGTAACCCACTCGTGCACCCAACTGATCTTCAGCATCT
TTTACTTTCACCAGCGTTTCTGGGTGAGCAAAAACAGGAAGGCAAAATGCCGCAAAAAAGGGAATAAGGG
CGACACGGAAATGTTGAATACTCATACTCTTCCTTTTTCAATATTATTGAAGCATTTATCAGGGTTATTG
TCTCATGAGCGGATACATATTTGAATGTATTTAGAAAAATAAACAAATAGGGGTTCCGCGCACATTTCCC
CGAAAAGTGCCACCTGACGTC
